Addgene plasmid #8799: 3580 pcDNA3 Bad S112A S136A
Depositing lab: Stanley Korsmeyer. Depositing organization: Dana-Farber Cancer Institute. Publication: p70S6 kinase signals cell survival as well as growth, inactivating the pro-apoptotic molecule BAD. Harada H, Andersen JS, Mann M, Terada N, Korsmeyer SJ. Proc Natl Acad Sci U S A 2001 Aug 14;98(17):9666-70. Epub 2001 Aug 7. 10.1073/pnas.171301998 PubMed 11493700.
Backbone
  Vector backbone: pcDNA3
  Backbone manufacturer: Invitrogen
  Backbone size w/o insert (bp): 5400
  Vector type: Mammalian Expression
  Selectable markers: Neomycin (select with G418)
Growth in bacteria
  Bacterial resistance: Ampicillin, 100 μg/mL
  Growth temperature: 37°C
  Growth strain: XL1 Blue
  Copy number: High Copy
Gene/Insert
  Gene/Insert name: Bad
  Species: M. musculus (mouse)
  Insert size (bp): 615
  Mutation: S112A, S136A
  GenBank ID: NM_007522
  Entrez Gene: Bad (a.k.a. AI325008, Bbc2)
  Cloning method: Restriction Enzyme; 5′ cloning site EcoRI (not destroyed); 3′ cloning site EcoRI (not destroyed)
  Sequencing primers: 5′ T7
Terms and licenses: Academic/Nonprofit Terms; Industry Terms: Not Available to Industry
How to cite: 3580 pcDNA3 Bad S112A S136A was a gift from Stanley Korsmeyer (Addgene plasmid # 8799 ; http://n2t.net/addgene:8799 ; RRID:Addgene_8799)
