[The description below was written by a language model from this plasmid's Addgene catalogue record.]
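Description:
3580 pcDNA3 Bad S112A S136A is a mammalian expression plasmid built on the Invitrogen pcDNA3 backbone (about 5.4 kb without insert). It is propagated in E. coli as a high-copy plasmid under ampicillin selection, and it carries a neomycin resistance marker so that transfected mammalian cells can be selected with G418, for example to derive stable lines. No feature table accompanies the record, so individual regulatory elements are not listed. pcDNA3 vectors generally drive the insert from the CMV immediate-early promoter, with a T7 promoter upstream of the cloning site, which fits the T7 primer listed for sequencing from the 5′ end.

The insert is a roughly 615 bp cDNA encoding mouse Bad, a pro-apoptotic BH3-only member of the BCL-2 family, cloned into a single EcoRI site that is preserved at both ends. Because the same enzyme flanks both sides, the cloning was not directional. The coding sequence carries two substitutions, S112A and S136A, which replace two serine residues known as regulatory phosphorylation sites with non-phosphorylatable alanines. Phosphorylation of Bad at such sites by survival-signalling kinases normally inactivates its death-promoting function, so this double mutant is useful for testing whether those residues are required for a given kinase or growth-factor pathway to suppress Bad-induced apoptosis. The associated publication concerns inactivation of BAD by p70S6 kinase in cell survival signalling, and the construct is suited to that type of comparison alongside wild-type Bad or other phosphorylation-site mutants. No epitope tag or reporter is recorded.
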