>Addgene plasmid #8799 | 3580 pcDNA3 Bad S112A S136A | addgene partial sequence | sequence record 17240 | T7 5'-TAATACGACTCACTATAGGG-3'
TAGTAACGGCCGCCAGTGTGCTGGAATTCGGCTTAAGCCGCCACCATGGGAACCCCAAAGCAGCCCTCGC
TGGCTCCTGCACACGCCCTAGGCTTGAGGAAGTCCGATCCCGGAATCCGGAGCCTGGGGAGCGACGCGGG
AGGAAGGCGGTGGAGACCAGCAGCCCAGAGTATGTTCCAGATCCCAGAGTTTGAGCCGAGTGAGCAGGAA
GACGCTAGTGCTACAGATAGGGGCCTGGGCCCTAGCCTCACTGAGGACCAGCCAGGTCCCTACCTGGCCC
CAGGTCTCCTGGGGAGCAACATTCATCAGCAGGGACGGGCAGCCACCAACAGTCATCATGGAGGCGCAGG
GGCTATGGAGACTCGGAGTCGCCACAGTGCGTACCCAGCGGGGACCGAGGAGGATGAAGGGATGGAGGAG
GAGCTTAGCCCTTTTCGAGGACGCTCGCGTGCGGCT
